>Addgene plasmid #127483 | pAVA-LGF2(fs)-Gal11p(fs) | addgene full sequence | sequence record 262924 | Addgene NGS Result
GAACTCCGGATGAGCATTCATCAGGCGGGCAAGAATGTGAATAAAGGCCGGATAAAACTTGTGCTTATTT
TTCTTTACGGTCTTTAAAAAGGCCGTAATATCCAGCTGAACGGTCTGGTTATAGGTACATTGAGCAACTG
ACTGAAATGCCTCAAAATGTTCTTTACGATGCCATTGGGATATATCAACGGTGGTATATCCAGTGATTTT
TTTCTCCATTTTAGCTTCCTTAGCTCCTGAAAATCTCGATAACTCAAAAAATACGCCCGGTAGTGATCTT
ATTTCATTATGGTGAAAGTTGGAACCTCTTACGTGCCGATCAACGTCTCATTTTCGCCAAAAGTTGGCCC
AGGGCTTCCCGGTATCAACAGGGACACCAGGATTTATTTATTCTGCGAAGTGATCTTCCGTCACAGGTAT
TTATTCGGCGCAAAGTGCGTCGGGTGATGCTGCCAACTTACTGATTTAGTGTATGATGGTGTTTTTGAGG
TGCTCCAGTGGCTTCTGTTTCTATCAGCTGTCCCTCCTGTTCAGCTACTGACGGGGTGGTGCGTAACGGC
AAAAGCACCGCCGGACATCAGCGCTAGCGGAGTGTATACTGGCTTACTATGTTGGCACTGATGAGGGTGT
CAGTGAAGTGCTTCATGTGGCAGGAGAAAAAAGGCTGCACCGGTGCGTCAGCAGAATATGTGATACAGGA
TATATTCCGCTTCCTCGCTCACTGACTCGCTACGCTCGGTCGTTCGACTGCGGCGAGCGGAAATGGCTTA
CGAACGGGGCGGAGATTTCCTGGAAGATGCCAGGAAGATACTTAACAGGGAAGTGAGAGGGCCGCGGCAA
AGCCGTTTTTCCATAGGCTCCGCCCCCCTGACAAGCATCACGAAATCTGACGCTCAAATCAGTGGTGGCG
AAACCCGACAGGACTATAAAGATACCAGGCGTTTCCCCCTGGCGGCTCCCTCGTGCGCTCTCCTGTTCCT
GCCTTTCGGTTTACCGGTGTCATTCCGCTGTTATGGCCGCGTTTGTCTCATTCCACGCCTGACACTCAGT
TCCGGGTAGGCAGTTCGCTCCAAGCTGGACTGTATGCACGAACCCCCCGTTCAGTCCGACCGCTGCGCCT
TATCCGGTAACTATCGTCTTGAGTCCAACCCGGAAAGACATGCAAAAGCACCACTGGCAGCAGCCACTGG
TAATTGATTTAGAGGAGTTAGTCTTGAAGTCATGCGCCGGTTAAGGCTAAACTGAAAGGACAAGTTTTGG
TGACTGCGCTCCTCCAAGCCAGTTACCTCGGTTCAAAGAGTTGGTAGCTCAGAGAACCTTCGAAAAACCG
CCCTGCAAGGCGGTTTTTTCGTTTTCAGAGCAAGAGATTACGCGCAGACCAAAACGATCTCAAGAAGATC
ATCTTATTAATCAGATAAAATATTTCTAGATTTCAGTGCAATTTATCTCTTCAAATGTAGCACCTGAAGT
CAGCCCCATACGATATAAGTTGTAATTCTCATGTTTGACAGCTTATCATCGATAAGCTAATTCTCACTCA
TTAGGCACCCCAGGCTTTACACTTTATGCTTCCGGCTCGTATAATGTGTGGAATTGTGAGCGGATAACAA
TTTCACACAGGAAACAGCGTATGAGCACAAAAAAGAAA
[261 nt withheld, positions 1649-1909]
ATGCAGCCGTCACTTAGAAGTGAGTATGAGTACCCTGTTTTTTCTCATGTTCAGGCAGGGATGTTCTCAC
CTGAGCTTAGAACCTTTACCAAAGGTGATGCGGAGAGATGGGTAAGCACAACCAAAAAAGCCAGTGATTC
TGCATTCTGGCTTGAGGTTGAAGGTAATTCCATGACCGCACCAACAGGCTCCAAGCCAAGCTTTCCTGAC
GGAATGTTAATTCTCGTTGACCCTGAGCAGGCTGTTGAGCCAGGTGATTTCTGCATAGCCAGACTTGGGG
GTGATGAGTTTACCTTCAAGAAACTGATCAGGGATAGCGGTCAGGTGTTTTTACAACCACTAAACCCACA
GTACCCAATGATCCCATGCAATGAGAGTTGTTCCGTTGTGGGGAAAGTTATCGCTAGTCAGTGGCCTGAA
GAGACGTTTGGCCCACAAGGGTGGATCAAGGCTAGAAAGACTGGAACAGCTATTTCTACTGATTTTTCCT
CGAGAAGACCTTGACATGATTTTGAAAATGGATTCTTTACAGGATATAAAAGCATTGTTAACAGGATTAT
TTATAACTGACTGATTGATAATCAATTACTTAATCATAGCTTGGATTTTTCTCAGGGCCTTTTGCACAAT
GTATTTCCTAATAAAACTTTGCTTGACAGGTTCCGTCATCGTACTACCCAATTGTGTTTTTTCAAAATTC
TTGCAGGTTTCGATGGCTTCTTGTAATAAGCTGCGTTGCTCCTCTGGAGAAAAGATTTGGTTAATTTGGT
TGAGGACGTTTGGTACGGTATTTTGTGATGATTGCTGTTGCAAAGGGTTGTTGTCCGCACTTGAATTGGG
AGGTTGCATTTGCTGCTGTTGAGGTCCAAACGATTGGGGCCGCCTCTGGTTTCTCTTCTTTCACTTCAGG
CTGACGTACATCACGTAAGTCAACGAAAGCTTCCAGTTGTTCAGCCAGAATGGTTGCCGCACGACGAATC
GCCTCTTCAGGATCGATTGTGCCGTTGGTTTCCATTTCGATGACCAGCTTGTCCAGGTCGGTACGCTGTT
CTACACGCGCTGCTTCAACATTGTAGGCAATACGCTCCACAGGGCTGTAGCATGCGTCGACCAGCAGACG
GCCGATTGGGCGCTCATCTTCTTCCGAATGAACTCGGGTAGAAGCCGGCACATAACCACGACCGCGCTGA
ACTTTGATACGCATGCTAATAGACGCGTTCTCATCGGTCAGGTGGCAGATCACGTGCTGCGGCTTGACGA
TTTCGACATCACCGTCGTGGGTGATATCGGCTGCAGTCACAGGGCCAATGCCAGATTTATTCAAGGTAAG
AATAACTTCATCTTTGCCCTGAACTCTCACCGCCAGCCCTTTCAGGTTGAGCAGGATTTCCAGGATATCT
TCCTGAACGCCTTCTTTGGTGCTGTACTCATGTAGTACACCATCAATCTCAACCTCGGTCACCGCGCAAC
CCGGCATCGATGAGAGCAGAATACGGCGCAGTGCGTTACCCAGAGTATGGCCAAAGCCACGCTCTAAAGG
CTCAAGGGTCACCTTGGCGTGCGTCGAACTCACTTGCTCGATATCAACCAGGCGCGGTTTTAGAAACTCT
GTCACAGAACCCTGCATTGTGTCCTCTCTTTGGTCTAGAGTTCCAGTGAATCCGTAATCATGGTCATAGC
TGTTTCCTGTGTGAAATTGTTATCCGCTCACAATTCCACACATTATACGAGCCGGAAGCATAAAGTGTAA
AGCCTCTCTAGCTAGATTGAGTTAATCTCCATGTAGCGTTACAAGTATAACACAAAGTTTTTTATGTTGT
CAATATTTTTTTGATGGGAAGGCACTTATTTTTGACGTTCGCTCGAGTTAATTAATTAATTAAGATCTTA
GGCGCGCCGGATCTGCATCGCAGGATGCTGCTGGCTACCCTGTGGAACACCTACATCTGTATTAACGAAG
CGCTAACCGTTTTTATCAGGCTCTGGGAGGCAGAATAAATGATCATATCGTCAATTATTACCTCCACGGG
GAGAGCCTGAGCAAACTGGCCTCAGGCATTTGAGAAGCACACGGTCACACTGCTTCCGGTAGTCAATAAA
CCGGTAAACCAGCAATAGACATAAGCGGCTATTTAACGACCCTGCCCTGAACCGACGACCGGGTCGAATT
TGCTTTCGAATTTCTGCCATTCATCCGCTTATTATCACTTATTCAGGCGTAGCAACCAGGCGTTTAAGGG
CACCAATAACTGCCTTAAAAAAATTACGCCCCGCCCTGCCACTCATCGCAGTACTGTTGTAATTCATTAA
GCATTCTGCCGACATGGAAGCCATCACAAACGGCATGATGAACCTGAATCGCCAGCGGCATCAGCACCTT
GTCGCCTTGCGTATAATATTTGCCCATGGTGAAAACGGGGGCGAAGAAGTTGTCCATATTGGCCACGTTT
AAATCAAAACTGGTGAAACTCACCCAGGGATTGGCTGAGACGAAAAACATATTCTCAATAAACCCTTTAG
GGAAATAGGCCAGGTTTTCACCGTAACACGCCACATCTTGCGAATATATGTGTAGAAACTGCCGGAAATC
GTCGTGGTATTCACTCCAGAGCGATGAAAACGTTTCAGTTTGCTCATGGAAAACGGTGTAACAAGGGTGA
ACACTATCCCATATCACCAGCTCACCGTCTTTCATTGCCATACG
Features (pLannotate 1.2.2; 16 found; start..end, strand, type, name):
    220..322     -  promoter       cat promoter: promoter of the E. coli cat gene encoding chloramphenicol acetyltransferase
    443..586     +  mobile_element IS1 (fragment): prokaryotic transposable element IS1
    705..760     -  rep_origin     RSF ori (fragment): Plasmids containing the RSF 1030 origin of replication can be propagated in E. coli cells that contain additional plasmids with compatible origins.
    848..1393    -  rep_origin     p15A ori: Plasmids containing the medium-copy-number p15A origin of replication can be propagated in E. coli cells that contain a second plasmid with the ColE1 origin.
   1505..1528    +  promoter       tet promoter (fragment): E. coli promoter for tetracycline efflux protein gene
   1556..1586    +  promoter       lac UV5 promoter: E. coli lac promoter with an "up" mutation
   1594..1610    +  protein_bind   lac operator: The lac repressor binds to the lac operator to inhibit transcription in E. coli. This inhibition can be relieved by adding lactose or isopropyl-β-D-thiogalactopyranoside (IPTG). lac repressor encoded by lacI
   1631..2341    +  CDS            cI (sequence partly withheld): RPC1_LAMBD - Experimental evidence at protein level: Swiss-Prot protein existence level 1. Acts as a transcriptional repressor that allows virus to establish and maintain latency. Prevents both the viral DNA replication and the exit programs. Clamps the two operator OL (operator left made of OL1, OL2 and OL3 sites) and OR (operator right made of OR1, OR2 and OR3 sites) together by binding to them and arranging the intervening DNA in a loop. This step allows repression of lytic pR and pL promoters by binding to OL1, OL2, OR1 and OR2 simultaneously. The binding of cI on OR2 additionally activate
   2354..2471    +  CDS            GAL4 DNA binding domain (fragment): DNA binding domain of the GAL4 transcriptional activator; Saccharomyces cerevisiae GAL4 (truncated)
   2450..2710    -  CDS            GAL11 (fragment): MED15_YEAST - Also known as ABE1 From Saccharomyces cerevisiae (strain ATCC 204508 / S288c) (Baker's yeast).
   2781..3536    -  CDS            rpoA (fragment): RPOA_ECO24 - Experimental evidence at protein level: Swiss-Prot protein existence level 1. DNA-dependent RNA polymerase catalyzes the transcription of DNA into RNA using the four ribonucleoside triphosphates as substrates. From Escherichia coli O139:H28 (strain E24377A / ETEC).
   3562..3586    -  CDS            lacZα (fragment): LacZα fragment of β-galactosidase; lacZ fragment
   3606..3622    -  protein_bind   lac operator: The lac repressor binds to the lac operator to inhibit transcription in E. coli. This inhibition can be relieved by adding lactose or isopropyl-β-D-thiogalactopyranoside (IPTG). lac repressor encoded by lacI
   3630..3660    -  promoter       lac UV5 promoter: E. coli lac promoter with an "up" mutation
   3806..3874    +  CDS            YPB2_ECOLX (fragment): Protein predicted: Swiss-Prot protein existence level 4. From Escherichia coli.
   4176..219     -  CDS            cat (across the origin): CAT_ECOLX - Experimental evidence at protein level: Swiss-Prot protein existence level 1. This enzyme is an effector of chloramphenicol resistance in bacteria. From Escherichia coli. This protein is used as a marker in many commonly used cloning vectors, such as pACYC184.
