[The description below was written by a language model from this plasmid's Addgene catalogue record and pLannotate feature annotations shown in this document.]
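Description:
pAVA-LGF2(fs)-Gal11p(fs) is a bacterial expression plasmid that serves as a negative control for AVA-seq (all-versus-all sequencing), a bacterial two-hybrid method for mapping protein-protein interactions. It is built on the pBT bait vector of the BacterioMatch II system, modified by inserting the activation-domain cassette from the companion pTRG target vector next to, and convergent with, the DNA-binding-domain cassette. Both fusion partners are therefore carried on a single 4.6 kb plasmid. It replicates from a p15A origin (recorded as low copy) and is selected with chloramphenicol through the cat gene and its native promoter. The short IS1, RSF ori, tet promoter and lacZα fragments in the annotation appear to be backbone remnants.

The payload consists of two opposing expression units, each driven by a lac UV5 promoter with a lac operator and so IPTG-responsive. On the forward strand, lambda cI repressor is followed by LGF2, annotated as a fragment of the yeast GAL4 DNA-binding region. On the reverse strand, an E. coli RNA polymerase alpha subunit (rpoA) fragment is followed by a fragment of yeast Gal11p (GAL11/MED15). The two yeast fragments meet head-on in a 421 bp insert cloned between BstXI sites, an arrangement that places both partners close together between the two fusion scaffolds.

In-frame LGF2 and Gal11p are the standard interacting pair in this two-hybrid system: cI tethers the bait at an operator, and the interaction recruits polymerase to activate a reporter in the host strain. Here a single nucleotide is inserted at each junction, between cI and LGF2 and between Gal11p and RNAp. This shifts both test fragments out of frame, so no productive interaction is expected.
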