Addgene plasmid #127483: pAVA-LGF2(fs)-Gal11p(fs)
Purpose: Negative control for the AVA-seq system. LGF2 (with one nucleotide insertion) (lambda CI associated) and Gal11p (with one nucleotide insertion) (RNAp associated) interaction
Depositing lab: Joel Malek. Depositing organization: Weill Cornell Medical College, Qatar. Publication: High-resolution protein-protein interaction mapping using all-versus-all sequencing (AVA-Seq). Andrews SS, Schaefer-Ramadan S, Al-Thani NM, Ahmed I, Mohamoud YA, Malek JA. J Biol Chem. 2019 Jul 26;294(30):11549-11558. doi: 10.1074/jbc.RA119.008792. Epub 2019 Jun 10. PubMed 31182485.
Backbone
  Vector backbone: pBT
  Backbone manufacturer: Agilent #240067
  Modifications to backbone: inserted AD domain of pTRG (Agilent #240066) adjacent but convergent to the DBD
  Vector type: Bacterial Expression
Growth in bacteria
  Bacterial resistance: Chloramphenicol, 25 μg/mL
  Growth temperature: 37°C
  Growth strain: DH5alpha
  Growth instructions: The Malek lab recommends using BacterioMatch II Validation Reporter Competent Cells (Catalog #200192) for downstream applications.
  Copy number: Low Copy
Gene/Insert
  Gene/Insert name: LGF2 (frame shift)-Gal11p (frame shift)
  Species: S. cerevisiae (budding yeast)
  Insert size (bp): 421
  Mutation: One nucleotide inserted between lambda CI and LGF2. One nucleotide inserted between Gal11p and RNAp.
  Entrez Gene: GAL11 (a.k.a. YOL051W, ABE1, MED15, RAR3, SDS4, SPT13)
  Cloning method: Restriction Enzyme; 5′ cloning site BstXI (not destroyed); 3′ cloning site BstXI (not destroyed)
  Sequencing primers: 5′ TCCGTTGTGGGGAAAGTTATC; 3′ AGCTTCCAGTTGTTCAGCCA
Terms and licenses: Academic/Nonprofit Terms; Industry Terms: Not Available to Industry
How to cite: pAVA-LGF2(fs)-Gal11p(fs) was a gift from Joel Malek (Addgene plasmid # 127483 ; http://n2t.net/addgene:127483 ; RRID:Addgene_127483)
